>Addgene plasmid #14281 | pAG305GAL-ECFP-ccdB | depositor full sequence | sequence record 7944 | Author sequence
TCGCGCGTTTCGGTGATGACGGTGAAAACCTCTGACACATGCAGCTCCCGGAGACGGTCACAGCTTGTCT
GTAAGCGGATGCCGGGAGCAGACAAGCCCGTCAGGGCGCGTCAGCGGGTGTTGGCGGGTGTCGGGGCTGG
CTTAACTATGCGGCATCAGAGCAGATTGTACTGAGAGTGCACCATATCGACTACGTCGTAAGGCCGTTTC
TGACAGAGTAAAATTCTTGAGGGAACTTTCACCATTATGGGAAATGGTTCAAGAAGGTATTGACTTAAAC
TCCATCAAATGGTCAGGTCATTGAGTGTTTTTTATTTGTTGTATTTTTTTTTTTTTAGAGAAAATCCTCC
AATATCAAATTAGGAATCGTAGTTTCATGATTTTCTGTTACACCTAACTTTTTGTGTGGTGCCCTCCTCC
TTGTCAATATTAATGTTAAAGTGCAATTCTTTTTCCTTATCACGTTGAGCCATTAGTATCAATTTGCTTA
CCTGTATTCCTTTACTATCCTCCTTTTTCTCCTTCTTGATAAATGTATGTAGATTGCGTATATAGTTTCG
TCTACCCTATGAACATATTCCATTTTGTAATTTCGTGTCGTTTCTATTATGAATTTCATTTATAAAGTTT
ATGTACAAATATCATAAAAAAAGAGAATCTTTTTAAGCAAGGATTTTCTTAACTTCTTCGGCGACAGCAT
CACCGACTTCGGTGGTACTGTTGGAACCACCTAAATCACCAGTTCTGATACCTGCATCCAAAACCTTTTT
AACTGCATCTTCAATGGCCTTACCTTCTTCAGGCAAGTTCAATGACAATTTCAACATCATTGCAGCAGAC
AAGATAGTGGCGATAGGGTCAACCTTATTCTTTGGCAAATCTGGAGCAGAACCGTGGCATGGTTCGTACA
AACCAAATGCGGTGTTCTTGTCTGGCAAAGAGGCCAAGGACGCAGATGGCAACAAACCCAAGGAACCTGG
GATAACGGAGGCTTCATCGGAGATGATATCACCAAACATGTTGCTGGTGATTATAATACCATTTAGGTGG
GTTGGGTTCTTAACTAGGATCATGGCGGCAGAATCAATCAATTGATGTTGAACCTTCAATGTAGGGAATT
CGTTCTTGATGGTTTCCTCCACAGTTTTTCTCCATAATCTTGAAGAGGCCAAAACATTAGCTTTATCCAA
GGACCAAATAGGCAATGGTGGCTCATGTTGTAGGGCCATGAAAGCGGCCATTCTTGTGATTCTTTGCACT
TCTGGAACGGTGTATTGTTCACTATCCCAAGCGACACCATCACCATCGTCTTCCTTTCTCTTACCAAAGT
AAATACCTCCCACTAATTCTCTGACAACAACGAAGTCAGTACCTTTAGCAAATTGTGGCTTGATTGGAGA
TAAGTCTAAAAGAGAGTCGGATGCAAAGTTACATGGTCTTAAGTTGGCGTACAATTGAAGTTCTTTACGG
ATTTTTAGTAAACCTTGTTCAGGTCTAACACTACCGGTACCCCATTTAGGACCACCCACAGCACCTAACA
AAACGGCATCAACCTTCTTGGAGGCTTCCAGCGCCTCATCTGGAAGTGGGACACCTGTAGCATCGATAGC
AGCACCACCAATTAAATGATTTTCGAAATCGAACTTGACATTGGAACGAACATCAGAAATAGCTTTAAGA
ACCTTAATGGCTTCGGCTGTGATTTCTTGACCAACGTGGTCACCTGGCAAAACGACGATCTTCTTAGGGG
CAGACATAGGGGCAGACATTAGAATGGTATATCCTTGAAATATATATATATATTGCTGAAATGTAAAAGG
TAAGAAAAGTTAGAAAGTAAGACGATTGCTAACCACCTATTGGAAAAAACAATAGGTCCTTAAATAATAT
TGTCAACTTCAAGTATTGTGATGCAAGCATTTAGTCATGAACGCTTCTCTATTCTATATGAAAAGCCGGT
TCCGGCCTCTCACCTTTCCTTTTTCTCCCAATTTTTCAGTTGAAAAAGGTATATGCGTCAGGCGACCTCT
GAAATTAACAAAAAATTTCCAGTCATCGAATTTGATTCTGTGCGATAGCGCCCCTGTGTGTTCTCGTTAT
GTTGAGGAAAAAAATAATGGTTGCTAAGAGATTCGAACTCTTGCATCTTACGATACCTGAGTATTCCCAC
AGTTAACTGCGGTCAAGATATTTCTTGAATCAGGCGCCTTAGACCGCTCGGCCAAACAACCAATTACTTG
TTGAGAAATAGAGTATAATTATCCTATAAATATAACGTTTTTGAACACACATGAACAAGGAAGTACAGGA
CAATTGATTTTGAAGAGAATGTGGATTTTGATGTAATTGTTGGGATTCCATTTTTAATAAGGCAATAATA
TTAGGTATGTGGATATACTAGAAGTTCTCCTCGAGGGTCGATATGCGGTGTGAAATACCGCACAGATGCG
TAAGGAGAAAATACCGCATCAGGAAATTGTAAACGTTAATATTTTGTTAAAATTCGCGTTAAATTTTTGT
TAAATCAGCTCATTTTTTAACCAATAGGCCGAAATCGGCAAAATCCCTTATAAATCAAAAGAATAGACCG
AGATAGGGT
[37 nt withheld, positions 2600-2636]
AAAGAACGTGGACTCCAACGTCAAAGG
[49 nt withheld, positions 2664-2712]
T
[91 nt withheld, positions 2714-2804]
G
[124 nt withheld, positions 2806-2929]
CGCGCCATTCGCCATTCAGGCTGCGCAACTGTTGGGAAGGGCGATCGGTGCGGGCCTCTTCGCTATTACG
CCAGCTGGCGAAGGGGGGATGTGCTGCAAGGCGATTAAGTTGGGTAACGCCAGGGTTTTCCCAGTCACGA
CGTTGTAAAACGACGGCCAGTGAATTGTAATACGACTCACTATAGGGCGAATTGGAGCTCTAGTACGGAT
TAGAAGCCGCCGAGCGGGCGACAGCCCTCCGACGGAAGACTCTCCTCCGTGCGTCCTCGTCTTCACCGGT
CGCGTTCCTGAAACGCAGATGTGCCTCGCGCCGCACTGCTCCGAACAATAAAGATTCTACAATACTAGCT
TTTATGGTTATGAAGAGGAAAAATTGGCAGTAACCTGGCCCCACAAACCTTCAAATTAACGAATCAAATT
AACAACCATAGGATGATAATGCGATTAGTTTTTTAGCCTTATTTCTGGGGTAATTAATCAGCGAAGCGAT
GATTTTTGATCTATTAACAGATATATAAATGGAAAAGCTGCATAACCACTTTAACTAATACTTTCAACAT
TTTCAGTTTGTATTACTTCTTATTCAAATGTCATAAAAGTATCAACAAAAAATTGTTAATATACCTCTAT
ACTTTAACGTCAAGGAGAAAAAACCCCGGATTCTAGAACTAGTGGATCCCCCGGGACAAAATGGTGAGCA
AGGGCGAGGAGCTGTTCACCGGGGTGGTGCCCATCCTGGTCGAGCTGGACGGCGACGTAAACGGCCACAA
GTTCAGCGTGTCCGGCGAGGGCGAGGGCGATGCCACCTACGGCAAGCTGACCCTGAAGTTCATCTGCACC
ACCGGCAAGCTGCCCGTGCCCTGGCCCACCCTCGTGACCACCCTGACCTGGGGCGTGCAGTGCTTCAGCC
GCTACCCCGACCACATGAAGCAGCACGACTTCTTCAAGTCCGCCATGCCCGAAGGCTACGTCCAGGAGCG
CACCATCTTCTTCAAGGACGACGGCAACTACAAGACCCGCGCCGAGGTGAAGTTCGAGGGCGACACCCTG
GTGAACCGCATCGAGCTGAAGGGCATCGACTTCAAGGAGGACGGCAACATCCTGGGGCACAAGCTGGAGT
ACAACTACATCAGCCACAACGTCTATATCACCGCCGACAAGCAGAAGAACGGCATCAAGGCCAACTTCAA
GATCCGCCACAACATCGAGGACGGCAGCGTGCAGCTCGCCGACCACTACCAGCAGAACACCCCCATCGGC
GACGGCCCCGTGCTGCTGCCCGACAACCACTACCTGAGCACCCAGTCCGCCCTGAGCAAAGACCCCAACG
AGAAGCGCGATCACATGGTCCTGCTGGAGTTCGTGACCGCCGCCGGGATCACTCTCGGCATGGACGAGCT
GTACAAGGGTGGACCAGGTGGTGGACATCAAACAAGTTTGTACAAAAAAGCTGAACGAGAAACGTAAAAT
GATATAAATATCAATATATTAAATTAGATTTTGCATAAAAAACAGACTACATAATACTGTAAAACACAAC
ATATCCAGTCACTATGGCGGCCGCATTAGGCACCCCAGGCTTTACACTTTATGCTTCCGGCTCGTATAAT
GTGTGGATTTTGAGTTAGGATCCGTCGAGATTTTCAGGAGCTAAGGAAGCTAAAATGGAGAAAAAAATCA
CTGGATATACCACCGTTGATATATCCCAATGGCATCGTAAAGAACATTTTGAGGCATTTCAGTCAGTTGC
TCAATGTACCTATAACCAGACCGTTCAGCTGGATATTACGGCCTTTTTAAAGACCGTAAAGAAAAATAAG
CACAAGTTTTATCCGGCCTTTATTCACATTCTTGCCCGCCTGATGAATGCTCATCCGGAATTCCGTATGG
CAATGAAAGACGGTGAGCTGGTGATATGGGATAGTGTTCACCCTTGTTACACCGTTTTCCATGAGCAAAC
TGAAACGTTTTCATCGCTCTGGAGTGAATACCACGACGATTTCCGGCAGTTTCTACACATATATTCGCAA
GATGTGGCGTGTTACGGTGAAAACCTGGCCTATTTCCCTAAAGGGTTTATTGAGAATATGTTTTTCGTCT
CAGCCAATCCCTGGGTGAGTTTCACCAGTTTTGATTTAAACGTGGCCAATATGGACAACTTCTTCGCCCC
CGTTTTCACCATGGGCAAATATTATACGCAAGGCGACAAGGTGCTGATGCCGCTGGCGATTCAGGTTCAT
CATGCCGTCTGTGATGGCTTCCATGTCGGCAGAATGCTTAATGAATTACAACAGTACTGCGATGAGTGGC
AGGGCGGGGCGTAAACGCCGCGTGGATCCGGCTTACTAAAAGCCAGATAACAGTATGCGTATTTGCGCGC
TGATTTTTGCGGTATAAGAATATATACTGATATGTATACCCGAAGTATGTCAAAAAGAGGTATGCTATGA
AGCAGCGTATTACAGTGACAGTTGACAGCGACAGCTATCAGTTGCTCAAGGCATATATGATGTCAATATC
TCCGGTCTGGTAAGCACAACCATGCAGAATGAAGCCCGTCGTCTGCGTGCCGAACGCTGGAAAGCGGAAA
ATCAGGAAGGGATGGCTGAGGTCGCCCGGTTTATTGAAATGAACGGCTCTTTTGCTGACGAGAACAGGGG
CTGGTGAAATGCAGTTTAAGGTTTACACCTATAAAAGAGAGAGCCGTTATCGTCTGTTTGTGGATGTACA
GAGTGATATTATTGACACGCCCGGGCGACGGATGGTGATCCCCCTGGCCAGTGCACGTCTGCTGTCAGAT
AAAGTCTCCCGTGAACTTTACCCGGTGGTGCATATCGGGGATGAAAGCTGGCGCATGATGACCACCGATA
TGGCCAGTGTGCCGGTCTCCGTTATCGGGGAAGAAGTGGCTGATCTCAGCCACCGCGAAAATGACATCAA
AAACGCCATTAACCTGATGTTCTGGGGAATATAAATGTCAGGCTCCCTTATACACAGCCAGTCTGCAGGT
CGACCATAGTGACTGGATATGTTGTGTTTTACAGTATTATGTAGTCTGTTTTTTATGCAAAATCTAATTT
AATATATTGATATTTATATCATTTTACGTTTCTCGTTCAGCTTTCTTGTACAAAGTGGTTCGATGTCATG
TAATTAGTTATGTCACGCTTACATTCACGCCCTCCCCCCACATCCGCTCTAACCGAAAAGGAAGGAGTTA
GACAACCTGAAGTCTAGGTCCCTATTTATTTTTTTATAGTTATGTTAGTATTAAGAACGTTATTTATATT
TCAAATTTTTCTTTTTTTTCTGTACAGACGCGTGTACGCATGTAACATTATACTGAAAACCTTGCTTGAG
AAGGTTTTGGGACGCTCGAAGGCTTTAATTTGCGGCCGGTACCCAGCTTTTGTTCCCTTTAGTGAGGGTT
AATTCCGAGCTTGGCGTAATCATGGTCATAGCTGTTTCCTGTGTGAAATTGTTATCCGCTCACAATTCCA
CACAACATAGGAGCCGGAAGCATAAAGTGTAAAGCCTGGGGTGCCTAATGAGTGAGGTAACTCACATTAA
TTGCGTTGCGCTCACTGCCCGCTTTCCAGTCGGGAAACCTGTCGTGCCAGCTGCATTAATGAATCGGCCA
ACGCGCGGGGAGAGGCGGTTTGCGTATTGGGCGCTCTTCCGCTTCCTCGCTCACTGACTCGCTGCGCTCG
GTCGTTCGGCTGCGGCGAGCGGTATCAGCTCACTCAAAGGCGGTAATACGGTTATCCACAGAATCAGGGG
ATAACGCAGGAAAGAACATGTGAGCAAAAGGCCAGCAAAAGGCCAGGAACCGTAAAAAGGCCGCGTTGCT
GGCGTTTTTCCATAGGCTCGGCCCCCCTGACGAGCATCACAAAAATCGACGCTCAAGTCAGAGGTGGCGA
AACCCGACAGGACTATAAAGATACCAGGCGTTCCCCCCTGGAAGCTCCCTCGTGCGCTCTCCTGTTCCGA
CCCTGCCGCTTACCGGATACCTGTCCGCCTTTCTCCCTTCGGGAAGCGTGGCGCTTTCTCAATGCTCACG
CTGTAGGTATCTCAGTTCGGTGTAGGTCGTTCGCTCCAAGCTGGGCTGTGTGCACGAACCCCCCGTTCAG
CCCGACCGCTGCGCCTTATCCGGTAACTATCGTCTTGAGTCCAACCCGGTAAGACACGACTTATCGCCAC
TGGCAGCAGCCACTGGTAACAGGATTAGCAGAGCGAGGTATGTAGGCGGTGCTACAGAGTTCTTGAAGTG
GTGGCCTAACTACGGCTACACTAGAAGGACAGTATTTGGTATCTGCGCTCTGCTGAAGCCAGTTACCTTC
GGAAAAAGAGTTGGTAGCTCTTGATCCGGCAAACAAACCACCGCTGGTAGCGGTGGTTTTTTTGTTTGCA
AGCAGCAGATTACGCGCAGAAAAAAAGGATCTCAAGAAGATCCTTTGATCTTTTCTACGGGGTCTGACGC
TCAGTGGAACGAAAACTCACGTTAAGGGATTTTGGTCATGAGATTATCAAAAAGGATCTTCACCTAGATC
CTTTTAAATTAAAAATGAAGTTTTAAATCAATCTAAAGTATATATGAGTAAACTTGGTCTGACAGTTACC
AATGCTTAATCAGTGAGGCACCTATCTCAGCGATCTGTCTATTTCGTTCATCCATAGTTGCCTGACTGCC
CGTCGTGTAGATAACTACGATACGGGAGGGCTTACCATCTGGCCCCAGTGCTGCAATGATACCGCGAGAC
CCACGCTCACCGGCTCCAGATTTATCAGCAATAAACCAGCCAGCCGGAAGGGCCGAGCGCAGAAGTGGTC
CTGCAACTTTATCCGCCTCCATCCAGTCTATTAATTGTTGCCGGGAAGCTAGAGTAAGTAGTTCGCCAGT
TAATAGTTTGCGCAACGTTGTTGCCATTGCTACAGGCATCGTGGTGTCACGCTCGTCGTTTGGTATGGCT
TCATTCAGCTCCGGTTCCCAACGATCAAGGCGAGTTACATGATCCCCCATGTTGTGAAAAAAAGCGGTTA
GCTCCTTCGGTCCTCCGATCGTTGTCAGAAGTAAGTTGGCCGCAGTGTTATCACTCATGGTTATGGCAGC
ACTGCATAATTCTCTTACTGTCATGCCATCCGTAAGATGCTTTTCTGTGACTGGTGAGTACTCAACCAAG
TCATTCTGAGAATAGTGTATGCGGCGACCGAGTTGCTCTTGCCCGGCGTCAATACGGGATAATACCGCGC
CACATAGCAGAACTTTAAAAGTGCTCATCATTGGAAAACGTTCTTCGGGGCGAAAACTCTCAAGGATCTT
ACCGCTGTTGAGATCCAGTTCGATGTAACCCACTCGTGCACCCAACTGATCTTCAGCATCTTTTACTTTC
ACCAGCGTTTCTGGGTGAGCAAAAACAGGAAGGCAAAATGCCGCAAAAAAGGGAATAAGGGCGACACGGA
AATGTTGAATACTCATACTCTTCCTTTTTCAATATTATTGAAGCATTTATCAGGGTTATTGTCTCATGAG
CGGATACATATTTGAATGTATTTAGAAAAATAAACAAATAGGGGTTCCGCGCACATTTCCCCGAAAAGTG
CCACCTGACGTCTAAGAAACCATTATTATCATGACATTAACCTATAAAAATAGGCGTATCACGAGGCCCT
TTCGTC
Features (pLannotate 1.2.2; 29 found; start..end, strand, type, name):
    137..187     +  misc_feature   bom (fragment): basis of mobility region from pBR322
    200..301     +  CDS            NFS1 (fragment): NFS1_YEAST - Also known as SPL1 From Saccharomyces cerevisiae (strain ATCC 204508 / S288c) (Baker's yeast).
    663..1757    -  CDS            LEU2: 3-isopropylmalate dehydrogenase, required for leucine biosynthesis; S. cerevisiae LEU2; yeast auxotrophic marker
   1770..2174    -  promoter       LEU2 promoter: S. cerevisiae LEU2
   2314..2391    -  CDS            YO192_YEAST (fragment): Experimental evidence at protein level: Swiss-Prot protein existence level 1. From Saccharomyces cerevisiae (strain ATCC 204508 / S288c) (Baker's yeast).
   2421..2473    +  misc_feature   bom (fragment): basis of mobility region from pBR322
   2474..2929    -  rep_origin     f1 ori (sequence partly withheld): f1 bacteriophage origin of replication; arrow indicates direction of (+) strand synthesis
   2937..3094    -  CDS            lacZα (fragment): LacZα fragment of β-galactosidase; lacZ fragment
   3097..3115    +  promoter       T7 promoter: promoter for bacteriophage T7 RNA polymerase
   3135..3576    +  promoter       GAL1 promoter: S. cerevisiae GAL1; inducible promoter, regulated by Gal4
   3591..3614    +  misc_feature   MCS (fragment): pBluescript multiple cloning site
   3620..4336    +  CDS            ECFP: ECFP is a basic (constitutively fluorescent) cyan fluorescent protein published in 1996, derived from Aequorea victoria. It has low acid sensitivity.
   4361..4485    +  protein_bind   attR1: mutant version of attR; recombination site for the Gateway® LR reaction LR Clonase™
   4510..4540    +  promoter       lac UV5 promoter: E. coli lac promoter with an "up" mutation
   4564..4593    +  promoter       cat promoter (fragment): promoter of the E. coli cat gene encoding chloramphenicol acetyltransferase
   4594..5253    +  CDS            CmR: chloramphenicol acetyltransferase; cat; confers resistance to chloramphenicol
   5435..5593    +  CDS            ccdA (fragment): CCDA_ECO57 - Also known as H, letA. Experimental evidence at protein level: Swiss-Prot protein existence level 1. Antitoxin component of a type II toxin-antitoxin (TA) system which inhibits the post-segregational killing (PSK) of plasmid-free cells, also referred to as a plasmid addiction system. Binds to and blocks the activity of CcdB; will also remove bound CcdB protein from the CcdB-GyrA complex by forming a CcdA-CcdB complex, a process termed rejuvenation. Functions as a transcriptional corepressor for the ccdAB operon, repression also requires CcdB (By similarity). From Escherichia coli
   5598..5900    +  CDS            ccdB: CCDB_ECOLI - Also known as G, letB, letD. Experimental evidence at protein level: Swiss-Prot protein existence level 1. Toxic component of a type II toxin-antitoxin (TA) system, functioning in plasmid maintainence. Responsible for the post- segregational killing (PSK) of plasmid-free cells, also referred to as a plasmid addiction system. Half-life of over 2 hours. Cell killing by CcdB is accompanied by filamentation, defects in chromosome and plasmid segregation, defects in cell division, formation of anucleate cells, decreased DNA synthesis and plasmid loss. Interferes with the activity of DN
   5944..6068    -  protein_bind   attR2: mutant version of attR; recombination site for the Gateway® LR reaction LR Clonase™
   6075..6322    +  terminator     CYC1 terminator: S. cerevisiae CYC1; transcription terminator for CYC1
   6345..6363    -  promoter       T3 promoter: promoter for bacteriophage T3 RNA polymerase
   6408..6424    -  protein_bind   lac operator: The lac repressor binds to the lac operator to inhibit transcription in E. coli. This inhibition can be relieved by adding lactose or isopropyl-β-D-thiogalactopyranoside (IPTG). lac repressor encoded by lacI
   6432..6462    -  promoter       lac promoter: promoter for the E. coli lac operon
   6477..6498    -  protein_bind   CAP binding site: CAP binding activates transcription in the presence of cAMP. E. coli catabolite activator protein
   6511..6603    -  CDS            lacI (fragment): lac repressor; lacI; The lac repressor binds to the lac operator to inhibit transcription in E. coli. This inhibition can be relieved by adding lactose or isopropyl-β-D-thiogalactopyranoside (IPTG).
   6786..7374    -  rep_origin     ori: high-copy-number ColE1/pMB1/pBR322/pUC origin of replication
   7545..8405    -  CDS            AmpR: β-lactamase; bla; confers resistance to ampicillin, carbenicillin, and related antibiotics
   8406..8510    -  promoter       AmpR promoter: bla
   8605..35      +  CDS            rop (fragment) (across the origin): Rop protein, which maintains plasmids at low copy number; rop
