[The description below was written by a language model from this plasmid's Addgene catalogue record and pLannotate feature annotations shown in this document.]
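Description:
pAG305GAL-ECFP-ccdB is an empty Gateway destination vector for protein expression in Saccharomyces cerevisiae, built on the pRS305 backbone. It is an integrating plasmid: the feature table shows no yeast replication origin or centromere, so stable maintenance in yeast depends on insertion into the genome, with transformants selected through the LEU2 auxotrophic marker, which is present with its own promoter. In E. coli it replicates from a high-copy ColE1/pUC-type origin and carries an ampicillin resistance gene. An f1 origin and remnants of the pBluescript-derived lacZα/lac promoter region, with flanking T7 and T3 promoters, are inherited from the backbone.

The expression cassette consists of the galactose-inducible, Gal4-regulated GAL1 promoter, followed by the ECFP coding sequence, a Gateway cassette and the CYC1 transcription terminator. The Gateway cassette is bounded by attR1 and attR2 and contains a chloramphenicol resistance gene and the ccdB toxin gene. Because CcdB kills standard E. coli strains, the unrecombined vector must be propagated in a ccdB-tolerant host, where chloramphenicol together with ampicillin maintains the cassette. In an LR recombination with an entry clone, the region between the att sites is replaced by the gene of interest, and loss of ccdB provides counterselection against unreacted vector. Because ECFP lies upstream of attR1, an in-frame insert is produced as an N-terminal ECFP fusion.

The plasmid belongs to a suite of yeast Gateway vectors designed for high-throughput genetic analysis. It suits inducible expression of cyan fluorescent fusion proteins from a chromosomally integrated copy, for example for localisation studies.
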