Addgene plasmid #14281: pAG305GAL-ECFP-ccdB
Purpose: (Empty Backbone)
Depositing lab: Susan Lindquist. Depositing organization: Whitehead Institute for Biomedical Research. Publication: A suite of Gateway cloning vectors for high-throughput genetic analysis in Saccharomyces cerevisiae. Alberti S, Gitler AD, Lindquist S. Yeast. 2007 Oct . 24(10):913-9. 10.1002/yea.1502 PubMed 17583893.
Backbone
  Vector backbone: pRS305
  Vector type: Yeast Expression ; Gateway Destination
  Selectable markers: LEU2
Growth in bacteria
  Bacterial resistance: Chloramphenicol and Ampicillin, 25 & 100 μg/mL
  Growth temperature: 37°C
  Growth strain: ccdB Survival
  Growth instructions: DB3.1, ccdB Survival
  Copy number: Unknown
Gene/Insert
  Gene/Insert name: None
  Tag / fusion protein: ECFP (N terminal on backbone)
  Cloning method: Gateway Cloning
  Sequencing primers: 5′ EGFP-C
Terms and licenses: Academic/Nonprofit Terms; Industry Terms: Not Available to Industry
Depositor comments: Type of plasmid: integrating. This plasmid contains the Gateway technology from Invitrogen; Invitrogen requires purchasing of Gateway Clonase for carrying out the Gateway recombinational cloning reaction http://www.invitrogen.com Please note that the full plasmid sequence is provided as a reference only, and may not match the exact sequence of the plasmid.
How to cite: pAG305GAL-ECFP-ccdB was a gift from Susan Lindquist (Addgene plasmid # 14281 ; http://n2t.net/addgene:14281 ; RRID:Addgene_14281)
