>Addgene plasmid #14281 | pAG305GAL-ECFP-ccdB | addgene partial sequence | sequence record 20794 | 14281 with pRS_marker
GCCGTTTCTGACAGAGTAAAATTCTTGAGGGAACTTTCACCATTATGGGAAATGGTTCAAGAAGGTATTG
ACTTAAACTCCATCAAATGGTCAGGTCATTGAGTGTTTTTTATTTGTTGTATTTTTTTTTTTTTAGAGAA
AATCCTCCAATATATAAATTAGGAATCATAGTTTCATGATTTTCTGTTACACCTAACTTTTTGTGTGGTG
CCCTCCTCCTTGTCAATATTAATGTTAAAGTGCAATTCTTTTTCCTTATCACGTTGAGCCATTAGTATCA
ATTTGCTTACCTGTATTCCTTTACATCCTCCTTTTTCTCCTTCTTGATAAATGTATGTAGATTGCGTATA
TAGTTTCGTCTACCCTATGAACATATTCCATTTTGTAATTTCGTGTCGTTTCTATTATGAATTTCATTTA
TAAAGTTTATGTACAAATATCATAAAAAAAGAGAATCTTTTTAAGCAAGGATTTTCTTAACTTCTTCGGC
GACAGCATCACCGACTTCGGTGGTACTGTTGGAACCACCTAAATCACCAGTTCTGATACCTGCATCCAAA
ACCTTTTTAACTGCATCTTCAATGGCCTTACCTTCTTCAGGCAAGTTCAATGACAATTTCAACATCATTG
CAGCAGACAAGATAGTGGCGATAGGGTTGACCTTATTCTTTGGCAAATCTGG
