>Addgene plasmid #14281 | pAG305GAL-ECFP-ccdB | addgene partial sequence | sequence record 20795 | 14281 with EXFP-R
TAGCCTTCGGGCATGGCGGACTTGAAGAAGTCGTGCTGCTTCATGTGGTCGGGGTAGCGGCTGAAGCACT
GCACGCCCCAGGTCAGGGTGGTCACGAGGGTGGGCCAGGGCACGGGCAGCTTGCCGGTGGTGCAGATGAA
CTTCAGGGTCAGCTTGCCGTAGGTGGCATCGCCCTCGCCCTCGCCGGACACGCTGAACTTGTGGCCGTTT
ACGTCGCCGTCCAGCTCGACCAGGATGGGCACCACCCCGGTGAACAGCTCCTCGCCCTTGCTCACCATTT
TGTCCCGGGGGATCCACTAGTTCTAGAATCCGGGGTTTTTTCTCCTTGACGTTAAAGTATAGAGGTATAT
TAACAATTTTTTGTTGATACTTTTATTACATTTGAATAAGAAGTAATACAAACCGAAAATGTTGAAAGTA
TTAGTTAAAGTGGTTATGCAGTTTTTGCATTTATATATCTGTTAATAGATCAAAAATCATCGCTTCGCTG
ATTAATTACCCCAGAAATAAGGCTAAAAAACTAATCGCATTATCATCCTATGGTTGTTAATTTGATTCGT
TCATTTGAAGGTTTGTGGGGCCAGGTTACTGCCAATTTTTCCTCTTCATAACCATAAAAGCTAGTATTGT
AGAATCTTTATTGTTCGGAGCAGTGCGGCGCGAGGCACATCTGCGTT
